Addgene plasmid #119274: pJMP1346
Purpose: knockdown folA in K. pneumoniae
Depositing lab: Carol Gross & Jason Peters & Oren Rosenberg. Depositing organization: University of California, San Francisco (UCSF). Publication: Enabling genetic analysis of diverse bacteria with Mobile-CRISPRi. Peters JM, Koo BM, Patino R, Heussler GE, Hearne CC, Qu J, Inclan YF, Hawkins JS, Lu CHS, Silvis MR, Harden MM, Osadnik H, Peters JE, Engel JN, Dutton RJ, Grossman AD, Gross CA, Rosenberg OS. Nat Microbiol. 2019 Jan 7. pii: 10.1038/s41564-018-0327-z. doi: 10.1038/s41564-018-0327-z. PubMed 30617347.
Backbone
  Vector backbone: R6Kgamma
  Vector type: Bacterial Expression
  Selectable markers: Kanamycin
Growth in bacteria
  Bacterial resistance: Ampicillin, 100 μg/mL
  Growth temperature: 37°C
  Growth strain: BW25141
  Copy number: High Copy
Gene/Insert
  Gene/Insert name: sgRNA folA (K. pneumoniae)
  gRNA/shRNA sequence: GGCAGGCAGGTTCCATGGCA
  Mutation: D10A and H840A
  Cloning method: Gibson Cloning
Terms and licenses: Academic/Nonprofit Terms; Industry Terms: Not Available to Industry
How to cite: pJMP1346 was a gift from Carol Gross & Jason Peters & Oren Rosenberg (Addgene plasmid # 119274 ; http://n2t.net/addgene:119274 ; RRID:Addgene_119274)
