[The description below was written by a language model from this plasmid's Addgene catalogue record and pLannotate feature annotations shown in this document.]
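Description:
pJMP1346 is a Mobile-CRISPRi plasmid built to knock down the folA gene in Klebsiella pneumoniae. It is an 11.2 kb bacterial vector on an R6Kγ backbone. Because the R6K γ origin needs the pi initiator protein, the plasmid replicates only in pir-expressing E. coli hosts and acts as a suicide vector in other recipients. An incP oriT allows conjugative transfer when transfer functions are supplied by the donor. The backbone carries an ampicillin resistance gene (bla) for selection during propagation in E. coli.

The payload lies between the Tn7L and Tn7R ends of a mini-Tn7 element, so it can be moved into a recipient chromosome by Tn7 transposition; the transposase genes are not annotated on this plasmid and would presumably be provided separately. Within the transposon is a Streptococcus pyogenes Cas9 coding sequence which, per the record, carries the D10A and H840A mutations. These inactivate both nuclease domains (dCas9), and the protein is fused to a 3xMyc tag. It sits downstream of a hybrid promoter annotated with PLtetO-1 and lac operator fragments. A second lac operator-containing promoter region precedes the sgRNA, identified by the tracrRNA-derived scaffold, whose spacer targets K. pneumoniae folA. A lacI gene under the lacIq promoter supplies repressor, so both components should be IPTG-inducible. A kanamycin resistance gene (neo), flanked by FRT sites for possible FLP-mediated removal, selects for recipients that have acquired the transposon, and rrnB T1 and lambda t0 terminators insulate the cassette. The dCas9–sgRNA complex blocks transcription of folA rather than cutting it, giving inducible knockdown of this gene. Several other short annotated fragments appear to be cloning remnants.
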