Features (pLannotate 1.2.2; 32 found; start..end, strand, type, name):
     65..119     +  CDS            lacI (fragment): lac repressor; lacI; The lac repressor binds to the lac operator to inhibit transcription in E. coli. This inhibition can be relieved by adding lactose or isopropyl-β-D-thiogalactopyranoside (IPTG).
    152..317     +  mobile_element Tn7L: mini-Tn7 element (left end of the Tn7 transposon) Tn7
    472..561     -  CDS            3xMyc: 3 tandem Myc epitope tags
    571..4674    -  CDS            Cas9: Cas9 (Csn1) endonuclease from the Streptococcus pyogenes Type II CRISPR/Cas system generates RNA-guided double strand breaks in DNA
   4695..4716    -  promoter       PLtetO-1 promoter (fragment): modified phage lambda PL promoter with tet operator sites (Lutz and Bujard, 1997)
   4716..4733    -  protein_bind   lac operator (fragment): The lac repressor binds to the lac operator to inhibit transcription in E. coli. This inhibition can be relieved by adding lactose or isopropyl-β-D-thiogalactopyranoside (IPTG). lac repressor encoded by lacI
   4790..4909    +  rep_origin     p15A ori (fragment): Plasmids containing the medium-copy-number p15A origin of replication can be propagated in E. coli cells that contain a second plasmid with the ColE1 origin.
   5114..5191    +  promoter       lacIq promoter: lacI (mutant); In the lacIq allele, a single base change in the promoter boosts expression of the lacI gene about 10-fold.
   5192..6274    +  CDS            lacI: lac repressor; lacI; The lac repressor binds to the lac operator to inhibit transcription in E. coli. This inhibition can be relieved by adding lactose or isopropyl-β-D-thiogalactopyranoside (IPTG).
   6287..6308    +  protein_bind   CAP binding site: CAP binding activates transcription in the presence of cAMP. E. coli catabolite activator protein
   6379..6465    +  ncRNA          Thr leader (fragment): Accession: RF00506 - Threonine operon leader
   6558..6575    +  protein_bind   lac operator (fragment): The lac repressor binds to the lac operator to inhibit transcription in E. coli. This inhibition can be relieved by adding lactose or isopropyl-β-D-thiogalactopyranoside (IPTG). lac repressor encoded by lacI
   6626..6693    +  misc_RNA       tracrRNA (fragment): trans-activating CRISPR RNA for the Streptococcus pyogenes CRISPR/Cas9 system
   6978..7025    -  protein_bind   FRT: FLP-mediated recombination occurs in the 8-bp core sequence TCTAGAAA (Turan and Bode, 2011). FLP recombinase from the Saccharomyces cerevisiae 2μ plasmid
   7102..7130    +  promoter       Pc promoter: intI1 (promoter lies within the coding sequence); class 1 integron promoter
   7147..7209    +  CDS            tnpA (fragment): TN5P_ECOLX - Also known as tnp. Experimental evidence at protein level: Swiss-Prot protein existence level 1. Mediates transposition of transposon Tn5 by a 'cut and paste' mechanism. First, the monomeric transposase binds the 19 bp inverted DNA repeats flanking the transposon. Then, dimerization of the DNA- bound transposase creates a synaptic DNA complex. After nicking of the first DNA strand, excision of the transposon proceeds through a series of intermediates. The transposase then mediates the insertion of the transposon at a new site by strand transfer. The activity of the wild- type tran
   7241..8032    +  CDS            neo: KKA2_KLEPN - Also known as kan, nptII. Experimental evidence at protein level: Swiss-Prot protein existence level 1. Resistance to kanamycin, neomycin, paromomycin, ribostamycin, butirosin and gentamicin B. From Klebsiella pneumoniae.
   8087..8120    -  protein_bind   FRT (minimal): supports FLP-mediated excision but not integration (Turan and Bode, 2011) FLP recombinase from the Saccharomyces cerevisiae 2μ plasmid
   8185..8271    -  terminator     rrnB T1 terminator: Escherichia coli rrnB; transcription terminator T1 from the E. coli rrnB gene
   8335..8364    -  CDS            CmR (fragment): chloramphenicol acetyltransferase confers resistance to chloramphenicol
   8374..8468    -  terminator     lambda t0 terminator: transcription terminator from phage lambda
   8489..8513    +  misc_feature   MCS (fragment): pBluescript multiple cloning site
   8517..8715    +  mobile_element Tn7R (fragment): mini-Tn7 element (right end of the Tn7 transposon) Tn7
   8787..8855    +  CDS            lacZα (fragment): LacZα fragment of β-galactosidase; lacZ fragment
   8861..8960    -  misc_feature   bom (fragment): basis of mobility region from pBR322
   9062..9097    -  CDS            rop (fragment): Rop protein, which maintains plasmids at low copy number; rop
   9192..9296    +  promoter       AmpR promoter: bla
   9297..10157   +  CDS            AmpR: β-lactamase; bla; confers resistance to ampicillin, carbenicillin, and related antibiotics
  10330..10355   +  CDS            bla(M) (fragment): β-lactamase lacking the signal sequence; bla(M); allows cytosolic expression of β-lactamase
  10458..10846   +  rep_origin     R6K γ ori: γ replication origin from E. coli plasmid R6K; requires the R6K initiator protein pi for replication
  10857..10896   +  CDS            λ integrase (fragment): integrase from phage λ; int
  11115..11223   +  oriT           oriT: incP origin of transfer
>Addgene plasmid #119274 | pJMP1346 | addgene full sequence | sequence record 232920 | Addgene NGS Result
CTGATACCGCTCGCCGCAGCCGAACGACCGAGCGCAGCGGGTCAGTGAGCGAGGAAGCGGAAGAGCGCCC
AATACGCAAACCGCCTCTCCCCGCGCGTTGGCCGATTCATTAATGCAGCGCCCAAACATAACAGGAAGAA
AAATGCCCCGCTGTGGGCGGACAAAATAGTTGGGAACTGGGAGGGGTGGAAATGGAGTTTTTAAGGATTA
TTTAGGGAAGAGTGACAAAATAGATGGGAACTGGGTGTAGCGTCGTAAGCTAATACGAAAATTAAAAATG
ACAAAATAGTTTGGAACTAGATTTCACTTATCTGGTTCTTGAGGCGGTTAAAAGAGCCGTACTCTTCTCC
GATGTCGACTAGGCCATGATGCTCATTCTGTGGGACCAAAACGAAAAAACACCCTTTCGGGTGTCTTTTC
TGGAATTTGGTACCGAGGCTGCAAGTCCCATTAAGGAGGCGCGCCTTATTACAGATCTTCCTCAGAGATG
AGCTTCTGTTCCAGATCTTCTTCTGAAATCAACTTTTGTTCCAGATCTTCTTCAGAGATGAGTTTCTGCT
CCGCGGCCGCGTCGCCTCCCAGCTGAGACAGGTCGATCCGTGTCTCGTACAGGCCGGTGATGCTCTGGTG
GATCAGGGTGGCGTCCAGCACCTCTTTGGTGCTGGTGTACCTCTTCCGGTCGATGGTGGTGTCAAAGTAC
TTGAAGGCGGCAGGGGCTCCCAGATTGGTCAGGGTAAACAGGTGGATGATATTCTCGGCCTGCTCTCTGA
TAGGCTTGTCTCTGTGCTTGTTGTAGGCGCTCAGCACCTTGTCCAGATTAGCGTCGGCCAGGATCACTCT
CTTGGAGAACTCGCTGATCTGCTCGATGATCTCGTCCAGGTAGTGTTTGTGCTGTTCCACAAACAGCTGT
TTCTGCTCATTATCCTCGGGGGAGCCCTTCAGCTTCTCATAGTGGCTGGCCAGGTACAGGAAGTTCACAT
ATTTGGAGGGCAGGGCCAGTTCGTTTCCCTTCTGCAGTTCGCCGGCAGAGGCCAGCATTCTCTTCCGGCC
GTTTTCCAGCTCGAACAGGGAGTACTTAGGCAGCTTGATGATCAGGTCCTTTTTCACTTCTTTGTAGCCC
TTGGCTTCCAGAAAGTCGATGGGATTCTTCTCGAAGCTGCTTCTTTCCATGATGGTGATCCCCAGCAGCT
CTTTCACACTCTTCAGTTTCTTGGACTTGCCCTTTTCCACTTTGGCCACCACCAGCACAGAATAGGCCAC
GGTGGGGCTGTCGAAGCCGCCGTACTTCTTAGGGTCCCAGTCCTTCTTTCTGGCGATCAGCTTGTCGCTG
TTCCTCTTGGGCAGGATAGACTCTTTGCTGAAGCCGCCTGTCTGCACCTCGGTCTTTTTCACGATATTCA
CTTGGGGCATAGACAGCACTTTCCGCACGGTGGCAAAGTCCCGGCCCTTATCCCACACGATCTCGCCTGT
TTCGCCGTTTGTCTCGATCAGAGGCCGCTTCCGGATCTCGCCGTTGGCCAGGGTAATCTCGGTCTTGAAA
AAGTTCATGATGTTGCTGTAGAAGAAGTACTTGGCGGTAGCCTTGCCGATTTCCTGCTCGCTCTTGGCGA
TCATCTTCCGCACGTCGTACACCTTGTAGTCGCCGTACACGAACTCGCTTTCCAGCTTAGGGTACTTTTT
GATCAGGGCGGTTCCCACGACGGCGTTCAGGTAGGCGTCGTGGGCGTGGTGGTAGTTGTTGATCTCGCGC
ACTTTGTAAAACTGGAAATCCTTCCGGAAATCGGACACCAGCTTGGACTTCAGGGTGATCACTTTCACTT
CCCGGATCAGTTTGTCGTTCTCGTCGTACTTAGTGTTCATCCGGGAGTCCAGGATCTGTGCCACGTGCTT
TGTGATCTGCCGGGTTTCCACCAGCTGTCTCTTGATGAAGCCGGCCTTATCCAGTTCGCTCAGGCCGCCT
CTCTCGGCCTTGGTCAGATTGTCGAACTTCCTCTGGGTAATCAGCTTGGCATTCAGCAGCTGGCGCCAGT
AGTTCTTCATCTTCTTCACGACCTCTTCGGAGGGCACGTTGTCGCTCTTGCCCCGGTTCTTGTCGCTCCG
AGTCAGCACTTTGTTATCGATGGAGTCGTCCTTCAGAAAGCTCTGAGGCACGATAGCGTCCACATCGTAG
TCGGACAGCCGGTTGATGTCCAGTTCCTGGTCCACGTACATATCCCGCCCATTCTGCAGGTAGTACAGGT
ACAGCTTCTCGTTCTGCAGCTGGGTGTTTTCCACGGGGTGTTCTTTCAGGATCTGGCTGCCCAGCTCTTT
GATGCCCTCTTCGATCCGCTTCATTCTCTCGCGGCTGTTCTTCTGTCCCTTCTGGGTGGTCTGGTTCTCT
CTGGCCATTTCGATCACGATGTTCTCGGGCTTGTGCCGGCCCATCACTTTCACGAGCTCGTCCACCACCT
TCACTGTCTGCAGGATGCCCTTCTTAATGGCGGGGCTGCCGGCCAGATTGGCAATGTGCTCGTGCAGGCT
ATCGCCCTGGCCGGACACCTGGGCTTTCTGGATGTCCTCTTTAAAGGTCAGGCTGTCGTCGTGGATCAGC
TGCATGAAGTTTCTGTTGGCGAAGCCGTCGGACTTCAGGAAATCCAGGATTGTCTTGCCGGACTGCTTGT
CCCGGATGCCGTTGATCAGCTTCCGGCTCAGCCTGCCCCAGCCGGTGTATCTCCGCCGCTTCAGCTGCTT
CATCACTTTGTCGTCGAACAGGTGGGCATAGGTTTTCAGCCGTTCCTCGATCATCTCTCTGTCCTCAAAC
AGTGTCAGGGTCAGCACGATATCTTCCAGAATGTCCTCGTTTTCCTCATTGTCCAGGAAGTCCTTGTCCT
TGATAATTTTCAGCAGATCGTGGTATGTGCCCAGGGAGGCGTTGAACCGATCTTCCACGCCGGAGATTTC
CACGGAGTCGAAGCACTCGATTTTCTTGAAGTAGTCCTCTTTCAGCTGCTTCACGGTCACTTTCCGGTTG
GTCTTGAACAGCAGGTCCACGATGGCTTTTTTCTGCTCGCCGCTCAGGAAGGCGGGCTTTCTCATTCCCT
CGGTCACGTATTTCACTTTGGTCAGCTCGTTGTACACGGTGAAGTACTCGTACAGCAGGCTGTGCTTGGG
CAGCACCTTCTCGTTGGGCAGGTTCTTATCGAAGTTGGTCATCCGCTCGATGAAGCTCTGGGCGCTGGCG
CCCTTGTCCACCACTTCCTCGAAGTTCCAGGGGGTGATGGTTTCCTCGCTCTTTCTGGTCATCCAGGCGA
ATCTGCTGTTTCCCCTGGCCAGAGGGCCCACGTAGTAGGGGATGCGGAAGGTCAGGATCTTCTCGATCTT
TTCCCGGTTGTCCTTCAGGAATGGGTAAAAATCTTCCTGCCGCCGCAGAATGGCGTGCAGCTCTCCCAGG
TGGATCTGGTGGGGGATGCTGCCGTTGTCGAAGGTCCGCTGCTTCCGCAGCAGGTCCTCTCTGTTCAGCT
TCACGAGCAGTTCCTCGGTGCCGTCCATCTTTTCCAGGATGGGCTTGATGAACTTGTAGAACTCTTCCTG
GCTGGCTCCGCCATCGATGTAGCCGGCGTAGCCGTTCTTGCTCTGGTCGAAGAAAATCTCTTTGTACTTC
TCAGGCAGCTGCTGCCGCACGAGAGCTTTCAGCAGGGTCAGGTCCTGGTGGTGCTCGTCGTATCTCTTGA
TCATAGAGGCGCTCAGGGGGGCCTTGGTGATCTCGGTGTTCACTCTCAGGATGTCGCTCAGCAGGATGGC
GTCGGACAGGTTCTTGGCGGCCAGAAACAGGTCGGCGTACTGGTCGCCGATCTGGGCCAGCAGGTTGTCC
AGGTCGTCGTCGTAGGTGTCCTTGCTCAGCTGCAGTTTGGCATCCTCGGCCAGGTCGAAGTTGCTCTTGA
AGTTGGGGGTCAGGCCCAGGCTCAGGGCAATCAGGTTGCCGAACAGGCCATTCTTCTTCTCGCCGGGCAG
CTGGGCGATCAGATTTTCCAGCCGTCTGCTCTTGCTCAGTCTGGCAGACAGGATGGCCTTGGCGTCCACG
CCGCTGGCGTTGATGGGGTTTTCCTCGAACAGCTGGTTGTAGGTCTGCACCAGCTGGATGAACAGCTTGT
CCACGTCGCTGTTGTCGGGGTTCAGGTCGCCCTCGATCAGGAAGTGGCCCCGGAACTTGATCATGTGGGC
CAGGGCCAGATAGATCAGCCGCAGGTCGGCCTTGTCGGTGCTGTCCACCAGTTTCTTTCTCAGGTGGTAG
ATGGTGGGGTACTTCTCGTGGTAGGCCACCTCGTCCACGATGTTGCCGAAGATGGGGTGCCGCTCGTGCT
TCTTATCCTCTTCCACCAGGAAGGACTCTTCCAGTCTGTGGAAGAAGCTGTCGTCCACCTTGGCCATCTC
GTTGCTGAAGATCTCTTGCAGATAGCAGATCCGGTTCTTCCGTCTGGTGTATCTTCTTCTGGCGGTTCTC
TTCAGCCGGGTGGCCTCGGCTGTTTCTCCGCTGTCGAACAGCAGGGCGCCGATCAGGTTCTTCTTGATGC
TGTGCCGGTCGGTGTTGCCCAGCACCTTGAATTTCTTGCTGGGCACCTTGTACTCGTCGGTGATCACGGC
CCAGCCCACAGAGTTGGTGCCGATGGCCAGGCCGATGCTGTACTTCTTGTCCATACTAGTTTTCCTGTGT
GAAACCTGCTGATGTGCTCAGTATCTTGTTATCCGCTCACAATGTCAATGTTATCCGCTCACATTTATAA
TATTTTATCTGATTAATAAGATGATCTTCTTGAGATCGTTTTGGTCTGCGCGTAATCTCTTGCTCTGAAA
ACGAAAAAACCGCCTTGCAGGGCGGTTTTTCGAAGGTTCTCTGAGCTACCAACTCTTTGAACCGAGGTAA
CTGGCTTGGTGATAAGCTGTCAAACCAGATCAATTCGCACTAGTCTGCAGACGTAAAAAAAGCGGCGTGG
TTAGCCGCTTTTTTAATTGCCGGAGCGCAATAAAAAAGCCCCCGGAAGGTGATCTTCCGGGGGCTTTCTC
ATGCGTTGCTTGTATTGAAAATGGGGGCCATGCCTACCTATCTGCCTCCCGGGAAGCGGCATGCATTTAC
GTTGACACCATCGAATGGTGCAAAACCTTTCGCGGTATGGCATGATAGCGCCCGGAAGAGAGTCAATTCA
GGGTGGTGAATGTGAAACCAGTAACGTTATACGATGTCGCAGAGTATGCCGGTGTCTCTTATCAGACCGT
TTCCCGCGTGGTGAACCAGGCCAGCCACGTTTCTGCGAAAACGCGGGAAAAAGTGGAAGCGGCGATGGCG
GAGCTGAATTACATTCCCAACCGCGTGGCACAACAACTGGCGGGCAAACAGTCGTTGCTGATTGGCGTTG
CCACCTCCAGTCTGGCCCTGCACGCGCCGTCGCAAATTGTCGCGGCGATTAAATCTCGCGCCGATCAACT
GGGTGCCAGCGTGGTGGTGTCGATGGTAGAACGAAGCGGCGTCGAAGCCTGTAAAGCGGCGGTGCACAAT
CTTCTCGCGCAACGCGTCAGTGGGCTGATCATTAACTATCCGCTGGATGACCAGGATGCCATTGCTGTGG
AAGCTGCCTGCACTAATGTTCCGGCGTTATTTCTTGATGTCTCTGACCAGACACCCATCAACAGTATTAT
TTTCTCCCATGAAGACGGTACGCGACTGGGCGTGGAGCATCTGGTCGCATTGGGTCACCAGCAAATCGCG
CTGTTAGCGGGCCCATTAAGTTCTGTCTCGGCGCGTCTGCGTCTGGCTGGCTGGCATAAATATCTCACTC
GCAATCAAATTCAGCCGATAGCGGAACGGGAAGGCGACTGGAGTGCCATGTCCGGTTTTCAACAAACCAT
GCAAATGCTGAATGAGGGCATCGTTCCCACTGCGATGCTGGTTGCCAACGATCAGATGGCGCTGGGCGCA
ATGCGCGCCATTACCGAGTCCGGGCTGCGCGTTGGTGCGGATATCTCGGTAGTGGGATACGACGATACCG
AAGACAGCTCATGTTATATCCCGCCGTTAACCACCATCAAACAGGATTTTCGCCTGCTGGGGCAAACCAG
CGTGGACCGCTTGCTGCAACTCTCTCAGGGCCAGGCGGTGAAGGGCAATCAGCTGTTGCCCGTCTCACTG
GTGAAAAGAAAAACCACCCTGGCGCCCAATACGCAAACCGCCTCTCCCCGCGCGTTGGCCGATTCATTAA
TGCAGCTGGCACGACAGGTTTCCCGACTGGAAAGCGGGCAGTGAGCGCAACGCAATTAATGTAAGTTAGC
TCACTCATTAGGCACCCCACCCGGGTCCTTGAGCCCCATTATCACCTCCAAAGCCTTCTCGTCTGGTCAG
TTTCACCTGTTTTACGTAAAAACCCGCTTCGGCGGGTTTTTACTTTTGGGGAAACACAGAAAAAAGCCCG
CACCTGACAGTGCGGGCTTTTTTTTTCGACCAAAGGTGCGACTACTCTTGCCTACTACCTATCGACTGAG
CTGAAAGAATTCCTAAAGATCTATAAATGTGAGCGGATAACATTGACATTGTGAGCGGATAACAAGATAC
TTCTAGTGGCAGGCAGGTTCCATGGCAGTTTAAGAGCTATGCTGGAAACAGCATAGCAAGTTTAAATAAG
GCTAGTCCGTTATCAACTTGAAAAAGTGGCACCGAGTCGGTGCTTTTTTTTTGAATTCATGTGGCTGACC
GTTCTGTTGTCTCTCGCTCTTCCGAGTAGACGAACAATAAGGCCTCCCTAACGGGGGGCCTTTTTTATTG
ATAACAAAAGTCAGTGCTTCCGCTATTTCCAAAATACCGGGCTAATACGGTTTAAACGACCTCCTGGATT
TGCTCAGACAGCCTTTTCGTCATTCGTTTCAGCCAAAAAACTTAAGACCGCCGGTCTTGTCCACTACCTT
GCAGTAATGCGGTGGACAGGATCGGCGGTTTTCTTTTCTCTTCTCAAGAAGTTCCTATACTTTCTAGAGA
ATAGGAACTTCGGAATAGGAACTTCCTCCTGAACGGCCATAAGAACGAAGGCTGTCTGTTGAACTCTCGA
GCCGTGGAAACGGATGAAGGCACGAACCCAGTTGACATAAGCCTGTTCGGTTCGTAAACTGTAATGCAAG
TAGCGTATGCGCTCAAAACTGGATGGCTTTCTTGCCGCCAAGGATCTGATGGCGCAGGGGATCAAGATCT
GATCAAGAGACAGGATGAGGATCGTTTCGCATGATTGAACAAGATGGATTGCACGCAGGTTCTCCGGCCG
CTTGGGTGGAGAGGCTATTCGGCTATGACTGGGCACAACAGACAATCGGCTGCTCTGATGCCGCCGTGTT
CCGGCTGTCAGCGCAGGGGCGCCCGGTTCTTTTTGTCAAGACCGACCTGTCCGGTGCCCTGAATGAACTG
CAGGACGAGGCAGCGCGGCTATCGTGGCTGGCCACGACGGGCGTTCCTTGCGCAGCTGTGCTCGACGTTG
TCACTGAAGCGGGAAGGGACTGGCTGCTATTGGGCGAAGTGCCGGGGCAGGATCTCCTGTCATCTCACCT
TGCTCCTGCCGAGAAAGTATCCATCATGGCTGATGCAATGCGGCGGCTGCATACGCTTGATCCGGCTACC
TGCCCATTCGACCACCAAGCGAAACATCGCATCGAGCGAGCACGTACTCGGATGGAAGCCGGTCTTGTCG
ATCAGGATGATCTGGACGAAGAGCATCAGGGGCTCGCGCCAGCCGAACTGTTCGCCAGGCTCAAGGCGCG
CATGCCCGACGGCGAGGATCTCGTCGTGACCCATGGCGATGCCTGCTTGCCGAATATCATGGTGGAAAAT
GGCCGCTTTTCTGGATTCATCGACTGTGGCCGGCTGGGTGTGGCGGACCGCTATCAGGACATAGCGTTGG
CTACCCGTGATATTGCTGAAGAGCTTGGCGGCGAATGGGCTGACCGCTTCCTCGTGCTTTACGGTATCGC
CGCTCCCGATTCGCAGCGCATCGCCTTCTATCGCCTTCTTGACGAGTTCTTCTGAGCGGGACTCTGGGGT
TCGAAATGACTCGAGCATCAGCTTCAAAAGCGCTCTGAAGTTCCTATACTTTCTAGAGAATAGGAACTTC
GGAATAGGTACTTCAAGATCCCCAATTCGAGCTCATCGTCCGGGCCGCAAGCTCCTAGCGGCGGATTTGT
CCTACTCAGGAGAGCGTTCACCGACAAACAACAGATAAAACGAAAGGCCCAGTCTTTCGACTGAGCCTTT
CGTTTTATTTGATGCCTCAAGCTAGAGAGTCATTACCCCAGGCGTTTAAGGGCACCAATAACTGCCTTAA
AAAAATTACGCCCCGCCCTGCCACTCATCGCAGTCTAGCTTGGATTCTCACCAATAAAAAACGCCCGGCG
GCAACCGAGCGTTCTGAACAAATCCAGATGGAGTTCTGAGGTCATTACTGGATCTATCAACAGGAGTCCA
AGCTCAGCTAATTAAGCTAGCTTATCGATACCGTCGACCTCGAACCCCACGCCCCTCTTTAATACGACGG
GCAATTTGCACTTCAGAAAATGAAGAGTTTGCTTTAGCCATAACAAAAGTCCAGTATGCTTTTTCACAGC
ATAACTGGACTGATTTCAGTTTACAACTATTCTGTCTAGTTTAAGACTTTATTGTCATAGTTTAGATCTA
TTTTGTTCAGTTTAAGACTTTATTGTCCGCCCACACCTGCTTACGCAGGGCATCCATTTATTACTCAACC
GTAACCGATTTTGCCAGGTTACGCGGCTGGTCCTCTAGCTGGCGTAATAGCGAAGAGGCCCGCACCGATC
GCCCTTCCCAACAGTTGCGCAGCCTGAATGGCGAATGGCGCCTGATGCGGTATTTTCTCCTTACGCATCT
GTGCGGTATTTCACACCGCATATGGTGCACTCTCAGTACAATCTGCTCTGATGCCGCATAGTTAAGCCAG
CCCCGACACCCGCCAACACCCGCTGACGCGCCCTGACGGGCTTGTCTGCTCCCGGCATCCGCTTACAGAC
AAGCTGTGACCGTCTCCGGGAGCTGCATGTGTCAGAGGTTTTCACCGTCGTCACCGAAACGCGCGAGACG
AAAGGGCCTCGTGATACGCCTATTTTTATAGGTTAATGTCATGATAATAATGGTTTCTTAGACGTCAGGT
GGCACTTTTCGGGGAAATGTGCGCGGAACCCCTATTTGTTTATTTTTCTAAATACATTCAAATATGTATC
CGCTCATGAGACAATAACCCTGATAAATGCTTCAATAATATTGAAAAAGGAAGAGTATGAGTATTCAACA
TTTCCGTGTCGCCCTTATTCCCTTTTTTGCGGCATTTTGCCTTCCTGTTTTTGCTCACCCAGAAACGCTG
GTGAAAGTAAAAGATGCTGAAGATCAGTTGGGTGCACGAGTGGGTTACATCGAACTGGATCTCAACAGCG
GTAAGATCCTTGAGAGTTTTCGCCCCGAAGAACGTTTTCCAATGATGAGCACTTTTAAAGTTCTGCTATG
TGGCGCGGTATTATCCCGTATTGACGCCGGGCAAGAGCAACTCGGTCGCCGCATACACTATTCTCAGAAT
GACTTGGTTGAGTACTCACCAGTCACAGAAAAGCATCTTACGGATGGCATGACAGTAAGAGAATTATGCA
GTGCTGCCATAACCATGAGTGATAACACTGCGGCCAACTTACTTCTGACAACGATCGGAGGACCGAAGGA
GCTAACCGCTTTTTTGCACAACATGGGGGATCATGTAACTCGCCTTGATCGTTGGGAACCGGAGCTGAAT
GAAGCCATACCAAACGACGAGCGTGACACCACGATGCCTGTAGCAATGGCAACAACGTTGCGCAAACTAT
TAACTGGCGAACTACTTACTCTAGCTTCCCGGCAACAATTAATAGACTGGATGGAGGCGGATAAAGTTGC
AGGACCACTTCTGCGCTCGGCCCTTCCGGCTGGCTGGTTTATTGCTGATAAATCTGGAGCCGGTGAGCGT
GGGTCCCGCGGTATCATTGCAGCACTGGGGCCAGATGGTAAGCCCTCCCGTATCGTAGTTATCTACACGA
CGGGGAGTCAGGCAACTATGGATGAACGAAATAGACAGATCGCTGAGATAGGTGCCTCACTGATTAAGCA
TTGGTAACTGTCAGACCAAGTTTACTCATATATACTTTAGATTGATTTAAAACTTCATTTTTAATTTAAA
AGGATCTAGGTGAAGATCCTTTTTGATAATCTCATGACCAAAATCCCTTAACGTGAGTTTTCGTTCCACT
GAGCGTCAGACCCCGTAGAAAAGATCAAAGGCAGTTATTGGTGCCTCACTGATTAAGCATTGGTAACTGT
CAGACCAAGTTTACTCATATATACTTTAGATTGATTTAAAACTTCATTTTTAATTTTTGCGGCCGCAAGA
TCCGGCCACGATGCGTCCGGCGTAGAGGATCTGAAGATCAGCAGTTCAACCTGTTGATAGTACGTACTAA
GCTCTCATGTTTCACGTACTAAGCTCTCATGTTTAACGTACTAAGCTCTCATGTTTAACGAACTAAACCC
TCATGGCTAACGTACTAAGCTCTCATGGCTAACGTACTAAGCTCTCATGTTTCACGTACTAAGCTCTCAT
GTTTGAACAATAAAATTAATATAAATCAGCAACTTAAATAGCCTCTAAGGTTTTAAGTTTTATAAGAAAA
AAAAGAATATATAAGGCTTTTAAAGCTTTTAAGGTTTAACGGTTGTGGACAACAAGCCAGGGATGTAACG
CACTGAGAAGCCCTTAGAGCCTCTCAAAGCAATTTTGAGTGACACAGGAACACTTAACGGCTGACATGGG
AATTAGCCATGGCATCACAGTATCGTGATGACAGAGGCAGGGAGTGCGGCCTTTTTACGGTTCCTGGCCT
TTTGCTGGCCTTTTGCTCACATGTTCTTTCCTGCGTTATCAGGGGATTCCTTAAGGTATACTTTCCGCTG
CATAACCCTGCTTCGGGGTCATTATAGCGATTTTTTCGGTATATCCATCCTTTTTCGCACGATATACAGG
ATTTTGCCAAAGGGTTCGTGTAGACTTTCCTTGGTGTATCCAACGGCGTCAGCCGGGCAGGATAGGTGAA
GTAGGCCCACCCGCGAGCGGGTGTTCCTTCTTCACTGTCCCTTATTCGCACCTGGCGGTGCTCAACGGGA
ATCCTGCTCTGCGAGGCTGGCCGATAAGCT
