LOCUS       Exported 11230 bp ds-DNA circular SYN 21-OCT-2018
DEFINITION  synthetic circular DNA
ACCESSION   .
VERSION     .
KEYWORDS    pTn7C171
SOURCE      synthetic DNA construct
  ORGANISM  synthetic DNA construct
REFERENCE   1 (bases 1 to 11230)
  AUTHORS   John Hawkins
  TITLE     Direct Submission
  JOURNAL   Exported Sunday, Oct 21, 2018 from SnapGene 3.1.4
            http://www.snapgene.com
FEATURES             Location/Qualifiers
     source          1..11230
                     /organism="synthetic DNA construct"
                     /mol_type="other DNA"
     mobile_element  152..317
                     /mobile_element_type="transposon:Tn7"
                     /note="Tn7L"
                     /note="mini-Tn7 element (left end of the Tn7 transposon)"
     terminator      complement(383..437)
                     /note="L3S2P24 terminator"
     CDS             complement(469..568)
                     /codon_start=1
                     /note="3xMyc"
                     /translation="AAEQKLISEEDLEQKLISEEDLEQKLISEEDL"
     CDS             complement(571..4674)
                     /codon_start=1
                     /product="catalytically dead mutant of the Cas9
                     endonuclease from the Streptococcus pyogenes Type II
                     CRISPR/Cas system"
                     /note="Hsa Spy dCas9"
                     /note="RNA-guided DNA-binding protein that lacks
                     endonuclease activity due to the D10 mutation in the
                     RuvC-like domain and the H840A mutation in the HNH domain"
                     /translation="MDKKYSIGLAIGTNSVGWAVITDEYKVPSKKFKVLGNTDRHSIKK
                     NLIGALLFDSGETAEATRLKRTARRRYTRRKNRICYLQEIFSNEMAKVDDSFFHRLEES
                     FLVEEDKKHERHPIFGNIVDEVAYHEKYPTIYHLRKKLVDSTDKADLRLIYLALAHMIK
                     FRGHFLIEGDLNPDNSDVDKLFIQLVQTYNQLFEENPINASGVDAKAILSARLSKSRRL
                     ENLIAQLPGEKKNGLFGNLIALSLGLTPNFKSNFDLAEDAKLQLSKDTYDDDLDNLLAQ
                     IGDQYADLFLAAKNLSDAILLSDILRVNTEITKAPLSASMIKRYDEHHQDLTLLKALVR
                     QQLPEKYKEIFFDQSKNGYAGYIDGGASQEEFYKFIKPILEKMDGTEELLVKLNREDLL
                     RKQRTFDNGSIPHQIHLGELHAILRRQEDFYPFLKDNREKIEKILTFRIPYYVGPLARG
                     NSRFAWMTRKSEETITPWNFEEVVDKGASAQSFIERMTNFDKNLPNEKVLPKHSLLYEY
                     FTVYNELTKVKYVTEGMRKPAFLSGEQKKAIVDLLFKTNRKVTVKQLKEDYFKKIECFD
                     SVEISGVEDRFNASLGTYHDLLKIIKDKDFLDNEENEDILEDIVLTLTLFEDREMIEER
                     LKTYAHLFDDKVMKQLKRRRYTGWGRLSRKLINGIRDKQSGKTILDFLKSDGFANRNFM
                     QLIHDDSLTFKEDIQKAQVSGQGDSLHEHIANLAGSPAIKKGILQTVKVVDELVKVMGR
                     HKPENIVIEMARENQTTQKGQKNSRERMKRIEEGIKELGSQILKEHPVENTQLQNEKLY
                     LYYLQNGRDMYVDQELDINRLSDYDVDAIVPQSFLKDDSIDNKVLTRSDKNRGKSDNVP
                     SEEVVKKMKNYWRQLLNAKLITQRKFDNLTKAERGGLSELDKAGFIKRQLVETRQITKH
                     VAQILDSRMNTKYDENDKLIREVKVITLKSKLVSDFRKDFQFYKVREINNYHHAHDAYL
                     NAVVGTALIKKYPKLESEFVYGDYKVYDVRKMIAKSEQEIGKATAKYFFYSNIMNFFKT
                     EITLANGEIRKRPLIETNGETGEIVWDKGRDFATVRKVLSMPQVNIVKKTEVQTGGFSK
                     ESILPKRNSDKLIARKKDWDPKKYGGFDSPTVAYSVLVVAKVEKGKSKKLKSVKELLGI
                     TIMERSSFEKNPIDFLEAKGYKEVKKDLIIKLPKYSLFELENGRKRMLASAGELQKGNE
                     LALPSKYVNFLYLASHYEKLKGSPEDNEQKQLFVEQHKHYLDEIIEQISEFSKRVILAD
                     ANLDKVLSAYNKHRDKPIREQAENIIHLFTLTNLGAPAAFKYFDTTIDRKRYTSTKEVL
                     DATLIHQSITGLYETRIDLSQLGGD"
     promoter        complement(4710..4758)
                     /label=PLlacO1
                     /note="PLlacO-1 promoter"
     protein_bind    4716..4732
                     /bound_moiety="lac repressor encoded by lacI"
                     /note="lac operator"
                     /note="The lac repressor binds to the lac operator to
                     inhibit transcription in E. coli. This inhibition can be
                     relieved by adding lactose or
                     isopropyl-beta-D-thiogalactopyranoside (IPTG)."
     protein_bind    4739..4753
                     /bound_moiety="lac repressor encoded by lacI"
                     /note="lac operator"
                     /note="The lac repressor binds to the lac operator to
                     inhibit transcription in E. coli. This inhibition can be
                     relieved by adding lactose or
                     isopropyl-beta-D-thiogalactopyranoside (IPTG)."
     terminator      complement(4946..4994)
                     /note="pdhR-aceEF-lpd terminator"
     terminator      complement(4995..5047)
                     /note="hisLGDCBHAFI terminator"
     promoter        5114..5191
                     /gene="lacI (mutant)"
                     /note="lacIq promoter"
                     /note="In the lacIq allele, a single base change in the
                     promoter boosts expression of the lacI gene about 10-fold."
     CDS             5192..6274
                     /codon_start=1
                     /gene="lacI"
                     /product="lac repressor"
                     /note="lacI"
                     /note="The lac repressor binds to the lac operator to
                     inhibit transcription in E. coli. This inhibition can be
                     relieved by adding lactose or
                     isopropyl-beta-D-thiogalactopyranoside (IPTG)."
                     /translation="MKPVTLYDVAEYAGVSYQTVSRVVNQASHVSAKTREKVEAAMAEL
                     NYIPNRVAQQLAGKQSLLIGVATSSLALHAPSQIVAAIKSRADQLGASVVVSMVERSGV
                     EACKAAVHNLLAQRVSGLIINYPLDDQDAIAVEAACTNVPALFLDVSDQTPINSIIFSH
                     EDGTRLGVEHLVALGHQQIALLAGPLSSVSARLRLAGWHKYLTRNQIQPIAEREGDWSA
                     MSGFQQTMQMLNEGIVPTAMLVANDQMALGAMRAITESGLRVGADISVVGYDDTEDSSC
                     YIPPLTTIKQDFRLLGQTSVDRLLQLSQGQAVKGNQLLPVSLVKRKTTLAPNTQTASPR
                     ALADSLMQLARQVSRLESGQ"
     terminator      6366..6419
                     /note="garPLRK-rnpB terminator"
     terminator      6420..6476
                     /note="thrLABC terminator"
     promoter        6533..6581
                     /label=PLlacO1
                     /note="PLlacO-1 promoter"
     protein_bind    6538..6552
                     /bound_moiety="lac repressor encoded by lacI"
                     /note="lac operator"
                     /note="The lac repressor binds to the lac operator to
                     inhibit transcription in E. coli. This inhibition can be
                     relieved by adding lactose or
                     isopropyl-beta-D-thiogalactopyranoside (IPTG)."
     protein_bind    6559..6575
                     /bound_moiety="lac repressor encoded by lacI"
                     /note="lac operator"
                     /note="The lac repressor binds to the lac operator to
                     inhibit transcription in E. coli. This inhibition can be
                     relieved by adding lactose or
                     isopropyl-beta-D-thiogalactopyranoside (IPTG)."
     misc_feature    6588..6607
                     /note="folA"
     ncRNA           6608..6700
                     /note="optimized sgRNA"
                     /ncRNA_class="other"
     terminator      6749..6799
                     /note="L3S1P13 terminator"
     terminator      6888..6977
                     /note="spy terminator"
     protein_bind    complement(6978..7025)
                     /bound_moiety="FLP recombinase from the Saccharomyces
                     cerevisiae 2u plasmid"
                     /note="FRT"
                     /note="FLP-mediated recombination occurs in the 8-bp core
                     sequence TCTAGAAA (Turan and Bode, 2011)."
     promoter        7102..7130
                     /gene="intI1 (promoter lies within the coding sequence)"
                     /note="Pc promoter"
                     /note="class 1 integron promoter"
     CDS             7241..8035
                     /codon_start=1
                     /gene="aph(3')-II (or nptII)"
                     /product="aminoglycoside phosphotransferase from Tn5"
                     /note="NeoR/KanR"
                     /note="confers resistance to neomycin, kanamycin, and G418
                     (Geneticin(R))"
                     /translation="MIEQDGLHAGSPAAWVERLFGYDWAQQTIGCSDAAVFRLSAQGRP
                     VLFVKTDLSGALNELQDEAARLSWLATTGVPCAAVLDVVTEAGRDWLLLGEVPGQDLLS
                     SHLAPAEKVSIMADAMRRLHTLDPATCPFDHQAKHRIERARTRMEAGLVDQDDLDEEHQ
                     GLAPAELFARLKARMPDGEDLVVTHGDACLPNIMVENGRFSGFIDCGRLGVADRYQDIA
                     LATRDIAEELGGEWADRFLVLYGIAAPDSQRIAFYRLLDEFF"
     protein_bind    complement(8087..8134)
                     /bound_moiety="FLP recombinase from the Saccharomyces
                     cerevisiae 2u plasmid"
                     /note="FRT"
                     /note="FLP-mediated recombination occurs in the 8-bp core
                     sequence TCTAGAAA (Turan and Bode, 2011)."
     terminator      8185..8271
                     /gene="Escherichia coli rrnB"
                     /note="rrnB T1 terminator"
                     /note="transcription terminator T1 from the E. coli rrnB
                     gene"
     terminator      complement(8374..8468)
                     /note="lambda t0 terminator"
                     /note="transcription terminator from phage lambda"
     primer_bind     complement(8496..8512)
                     /note="KS primer"
                     /note="common sequencing primer, one of multiple similar
                     variants"
     mobile_element  8517..8714
                     /mobile_element_type="transposon:Tn7R"
                     /note="Tn7R"
     promoter        9192..9296
                     /gene="bla"
                     /note="AmpR promoter"
     CDS             9297..10157
                     /codon_start=1
                     /transl_table=11
                     /gene="bla"
                     /product="Bla"
                     /note="bla"
                     /db_xref="GI:403391486"
                     /protein_id="AFR43358.1"
                     /translation="MSIQHFRVALIPFFAAFCLPVFAHPETLVKVKDAEDQLGARVGYI
                     ELDLNSGKILESFRPEERFPMMSTFKVLLCGAVLSRIDAGQEQLGRRIHYSQNDLVEYS
                     PVTEKHLTDGMTVRELCSAAITMSDNTAANLLLTTIGGPKELTAFLHNMGDHVTRLDRW
                     EPELNEAIPNDERDTTMPVAMATTLRKLLTGELLTLASRQQLIDWMEADKVAGPLLRSA
                     LPAGWFIADKSGAGERGSRGIIAALGPDGKPSRIVVIYTTGSQATMDERNRQIAEIGAS
                     LIKHW"
     rep_origin      10458..10846
                     /note="R6K gamma ori"
                     /note="gamma replication origin from E. coli plasmid R6K;
                     requires the R6K initiator protein pi for replication"
     oriT            11115..11223
                     /note="incP origin of transfer"
ORIGIN
        1 ctgataccgc tcgccgcagc cgaacgaccg agcgcagcgg gtcagtgagc gaggaagcgg
       61 aagagcgccc aatacgcaaa ccgcctctcc ccgcgcgttg gccgattcat taatgcagcg
      121 cccaaacata acaggaagaa aaatgccccg ctgtgggcgg acaaaatagt tgggaactgg
      181 gaggggtgga aatggagttt ttaaggatta tttagggaag agtgacaaaa tagatgggaa
      241 ctgggtgtag cgtcgtaagc taatacgaaa attaaaaatg acaaaatagt ttggaactag
      301 atttcactta tctggttctt gaggcggtta aaagagccgt actcttctcc gatgtcgact
      361 aggccatgat gctcattctg tgggaccaaa acgaaaaaac accctttcgg gtgtcttttc
      421 tggaatttgg taccgaggct gcaagtccca ttaaggaggc gcgccttatt acagatcttc
      481 ctcagagatg agcttctgtt ccagatcttc ttctgaaatc aacttttgtt ccagatcttc
      541 ttcagagatg agtttctgct ccgcggccgc gtcgcctccc agctgagaca ggtcgatccg
      601 tgtctcgtac aggccggtga tgctctggtg gatcagggtg gcgtccagca cctctttggt
      661 gctggtgtac ctcttccggt cgatggtggt gtcaaagtac ttgaaggcgg caggggctcc
      721 cagattggtc agggtaaaca ggtggatgat attctcggcc tgctctctga taggcttgtc
      781 tctgtgcttg ttgtaggcgc tcagcacctt gtccagatta gcgtcggcca ggatcactct
      841 cttggagaac tcgctgatct gctcgatgat ctcgtccagg tagtgtttgt gctgttccac
      901 aaacagctgt ttctgctcat tatcctcggg ggagcccttc agcttctcat agtggctggc
      961 caggtacagg aagttcacat atttggaggg cagggccagt tcgtttccct tctgcagttc
     1021 gccggcagag gccagcattc tcttccggcc gttttccagc tcgaacaggg agtacttagg
     1081 cagcttgatg atcaggtcct ttttcacttc tttgtagccc ttggcttcca gaaagtcgat
     1141 gggattcttc tcgaagctgc ttctttccat gatggtgatc cccagcagct ctttcacact
     1201 cttcagtttc ttggacttgc ccttttccac tttggccacc accagcacag aataggccac
     1261 ggtggggctg tcgaagccgc cgtacttctt agggtcccag tccttctttc tggcgatcag
     1321 cttgtcgctg ttcctcttgg gcaggataga ctctttgctg aagccgcctg tctgcacctc
     1381 ggtctttttc acgatattca cttggggcat agacagcact ttccgcacgg tggcaaagtc
     1441 ccggccctta tcccacacga tctcgcctgt ttcgccgttt gtctcgatca gaggccgctt
     1501 ccggatctcg ccgttggcca gggtaatctc ggtcttgaaa aagttcatga tgttgctgta
     1561 gaagaagtac ttggcggtag ccttgccgat ttcctgctcg ctcttggcga tcatcttccg
     1621 cacgtcgtac accttgtagt cgccgtacac gaactcgctt tccagcttag ggtacttttt
     1681 gatcagggcg gttcccacga cggcgttcag gtaggcgtcg tgggcgtggt ggtagttgtt
     1741 gatctcgcgc actttgtaaa actggaaatc cttccggaaa tcggacacca gcttggactt
     1801 cagggtgatc actttcactt cccggatcag tttgtcgttc tcgtcgtact tagtgttcat
     1861 ccgggagtcc aggatctgtg ccacgtgctt tgtgatctgc cgggtttcca ccagctgtct
     1921 cttgatgaag ccggccttat ccagttcgct caggccgcct ctctcggcct tggtcagatt
     1981 gtcgaacttc ctctgggtaa tcagcttggc attcagcagc tggcgccagt agttcttcat
     2041 cttcttcacg acctcttcgg agggcacgtt gtcgctcttg ccccggttct tgtcgctccg
     2101 agtcagcact ttgttatcga tggagtcgtc cttcagaaag ctctgaggca cgatagcgtc
     2161 cacatcgtag tcggacagcc ggttgatgtc cagttcctgg tccacgtaca tatcccgccc
     2221 attctgcagg tagtacaggt acagcttctc gttctgcagc tgggtgtttt ccacggggtg
     2281 ttctttcagg atctggctgc ccagctcttt gatgccctct tcgatccgct tcattctctc
     2341 gcggctgttc ttctgtccct tctgggtggt ctggttctct ctggccattt cgatcacgat
     2401 gttctcgggc ttgtgccggc ccatcacttt cacgagctcg tccaccacct tcactgtctg
     2461 caggatgccc ttcttaatgg cggggctgcc ggccagattg gcaatgtgct cgtgcaggct
     2521 atcgccctgg ccggacacct gggctttctg gatgtcctct ttaaaggtca ggctgtcgtc
     2581 gtggatcagc tgcatgaagt ttctgttggc gaagccgtcg gacttcagga aatccaggat
     2641 tgtcttgccg gactgcttgt cccggatgcc gttgatcagc ttccggctca gcctgcccca
     2701 gccggtgtat ctccgccgct tcagctgctt catcactttg tcgtcgaaca ggtgggcata
     2761 ggttttcagc cgttcctcga tcatctctct gtcctcaaac agtgtcaggg tcagcacgat
     2821 atcttccaga atgtcctcgt tttcctcatt gtccaggaag tccttgtcct tgataatttt
     2881 cagcagatcg tggtatgtgc ccagggaggc gttgaaccga tcttccacgc cggagatttc
     2941 cacggagtcg aagcactcga ttttcttgaa gtagtcctct ttcagctgct tcacggtcac
     3001 tttccggttg gtcttgaaca gcaggtccac gatggctttt ttctgctcgc cgctcaggaa
     3061 ggcgggcttt ctcattccct cggtcacgta tttcactttg gtcagctcgt tgtacacggt
     3121 gaagtactcg tacagcaggc tgtgcttggg cagcaccttc tcgttgggca ggttcttatc
     3181 gaagttggtc atccgctcga tgaagctctg ggcgctggcg cccttgtcca ccacttcctc
     3241 gaagttccag ggggtgatgg tttcctcgct ctttctggtc atccaggcga atctgctgtt
     3301 tcccctggcc agagggccca cgtagtaggg gatgcggaag gtcaggatct tctcgatctt
     3361 ttcccggttg tccttcagga atgggtaaaa atcttcctgc cgccgcagaa tggcgtgcag
     3421 ctctcccagg tggatctggt gggggatgct gccgttgtcg aaggtccgct gcttccgcag
     3481 caggtcctct ctgttcagct tcacgagcag ttcctcggtg ccgtccatct tttccaggat
     3541 gggcttgatg aacttgtaga actcttcctg gctggctccg ccatcgatgt agccggcgta
     3601 gccgttcttg ctctggtcga agaaaatctc tttgtacttc tcaggcagct gctgccgcac
     3661 gagagctttc agcagggtca ggtcctggtg gtgctcgtcg tatctcttga tcatagaggc
     3721 gctcaggggg gccttggtga tctcggtgtt cactctcagg atgtcgctca gcaggatggc
     3781 gtcggacagg ttcttggcgg ccagaaacag gtcggcgtac tggtcgccga tctgggccag
     3841 caggttgtcc aggtcgtcgt cgtaggtgtc cttgctcagc tgcagtttgg catcctcggc
     3901 caggtcgaag ttgctcttga agttgggggt caggcccagg ctcagggcaa tcaggttgcc
     3961 gaacaggcca ttcttcttct cgccgggcag ctgggcgatc agattttcca gccgtctgct
     4021 cttgctcagt ctggcagaca ggatggcctt ggcgtccacg ccgctggcgt tgatggggtt
     4081 ttcctcgaac agctggttgt aggtctgcac cagctggatg aacagcttgt ccacgtcgct
     4141 gttgtcgggg ttcaggtcgc cctcgatcag gaagtggccc cggaacttga tcatgtgggc
     4201 cagggccaga tagatcagcc gcaggtcggc cttgtcggtg ctgtccacca gtttctttct
     4261 caggtggtag atggtggggt acttctcgtg gtaggccacc tcgtccacga tgttgccgaa
     4321 gatggggtgc cgctcgtgct tcttatcctc ttccaccagg aaggactctt ccagtctgtg
     4381 gaagaagctg tcgtccacct tggccatctc gttgctgaag atctcttgca gatagcagat
     4441 ccggttcttc cgtctggtgt atcttcttct ggcggttctc ttcagccggg tggcctcggc
     4501 tgtttctccg ctgtcgaaca gcagggcgcc gatcaggttc ttcttgatgc tgtgccggtc
     4561 ggtgttgccc agcaccttga atttcttgct gggcaccttg tactcgtcgg tgatcacggc
     4621 ccagcccaca gagttggtgc cgatggccag gccgatgctg tacttcttgt ccatactagt
     4681 tttcctgtgt gaaacctgct gatgtgctca gtatcttgtt atccgctcac aatgtcaatg
     4741 ttatccgctc acatttataa tattttatct gattaataag atgatcttct tgagatcgtt
     4801 ttggtctgcg cgtaatctct tgctctgaaa acgaaaaaac cgccttgcag ggcggttttt
     4861 cgaaggttct ctgagctacc aactctttga accgaggtaa ctggcttggt gataagctgt
     4921 caaaccagat caattcgcac tagtctgcag acgtaaaaaa agcggcgtgg ttagccgctt
     4981 ttttaattgc cggagcgcaa taaaaaagcc cccggaaggt gatcttccgg gggctttctc
     5041 atgcgttgct tgtattgaaa atgggggcca tgcctaccta tctgcctccc gggaagcggc
     5101 atgcatttac gttgacacca tcgaatggtg caaaaccttt cgcggtatgg catgatagcg
     5161 cccggaagag agtcaattca gggtggtgaa tgtgaaacca gtaacgttat acgatgtcgc
     5221 agagtatgcc ggtgtctctt atcagaccgt ttcccgcgtg gtgaaccagg ccagccacgt
     5281 ttctgcgaaa acgcgggaaa aagtggaagc ggcgatggcg gagctgaatt acattcccaa
     5341 ccgcgtggca caacaactgg cgggcaaaca gtcgttgctg attggcgttg ccacctccag
     5401 tctggccctg cacgcgccgt cgcaaattgt cgcggcgatt aaatctcgcg ccgatcaact
     5461 gggtgccagc gtggtggtgt cgatggtaga acgaagcggc gtcgaagcct gtaaagcggc
     5521 ggtgcacaat cttctcgcgc aacgcgtcag tgggctgatc attaactatc cgctggatga
     5581 ccaggatgcc attgctgtgg aagctgcctg cactaatgtt ccggcgttat ttcttgatgt
     5641 ctctgaccag acacccatca acagtattat tttctcccat gaagacggta cgcgactggg
     5701 cgtggagcat ctggtcgcat tgggtcacca gcaaatcgcg ctgttagcgg gcccattaag
     5761 ttctgtctcg gcgcgtctgc gtctggctgg ctggcataaa tatctcactc gcaatcaaat
     5821 tcagccgata gcggaacggg aaggcgactg gagtgccatg tccggttttc aacaaaccat
     5881 gcaaatgctg aatgagggca tcgttcccac tgcgatgctg gttgccaacg atcagatggc
     5941 gctgggcgca atgcgcgcca ttaccgagtc cgggctgcgc gttggtgcgg atatctcggt
     6001 agtgggatac gacgataccg aagacagctc atgttatatc ccgccgttaa ccaccatcaa
     6061 acaggatttt cgcctgctgg ggcaaaccag cgtggaccgc ttgctgcaac tctctcaggg
     6121 ccaggcggtg aagggcaatc agctgttgcc cgtctcactg gtgaaaagaa aaaccaccct
     6181 ggcgcccaat acgcaaaccg cctctccccg cgcgttggcc gattcattaa tgcagctggc
     6241 acgacaggtt tcccgactgg aaagcgggca gtgagcgcaa cgcaattaat gtaagttagc
     6301 tcactcatta ggcaccccac ccgggtcctt gagccccatt atcacctcca aagccttctc
     6361 gtctggtcag tttcacctgt tttacgtaaa aacccgcttc ggcgggtttt tacttttggg
     6421 gaaacacaga aaaaagcccg cacctgacag tgcgggcttt ttttttcgac caaaggtgcg
     6481 actactcttg cctactacct atcgactgag ctgaaagaat tcctaaagat ctataaatgt
     6541 gagcggataa cattgacatt gtgagcggat aacaagatac ttctagtggc aggcaggttc
     6601 catggcagtt taagagctat gctggaaaca gcatagcaag tttaaataag gctagtccgt
     6661 tatcaacttg aaaaagtggc accgagtcgg tgcttttttt ttgaattcat gtggctgacc
     6721 gttctgttgt ctctcgctct tccgagtaga cgaacaataa ggcctcccta acggggggcc
     6781 ttttttattg ataacaaaag tcagtgcttc cgctatttcc aaaataccgg gctaatacgg
     6841 tttaaacgac ctcctggatt tgctcagaca gccttttcgt cattcgtttc agccaaaaaa
     6901 cttaagaccg ccggtcttgt ccactacctt gcagtaatgc ggtggacagg atcggcggtt
     6961 ttcttttctc ttctcaagaa gttcctatac tttctagaga ataggaactt cggaatagga
     7021 acttcctcct gaacggccat aagaacgaag gctgtctgtt gaactctcga gccgtggaaa
     7081 cggatgaagg cacgaaccca gttgacataa gcctgttcgg ttcgtaaact gtaatgcaag
     7141 tagcgtatgc gctcaaaact ggatggcttt cttgccgcca aggatctgat ggcgcagggg
     7201 atcaagatct gatcaagaga caggatgagg atcgtttcgc atgattgaac aagatggatt
     7261 gcacgcaggt tctccggccg cttgggtgga gaggctattc ggctatgact gggcacaaca
     7321 gacaatcggc tgctctgatg ccgccgtgtt ccggctgtca gcgcaggggc gcccggttct
     7381 ttttgtcaag accgacctgt ccggtgccct gaatgaactg caggacgagg cagcgcggct
     7441 atcgtggctg gccacgacgg gcgttccttg cgcagctgtg ctcgacgttg tcactgaagc
     7501 gggaagggac tggctgctat tgggcgaagt gccggggcag gatctcctgt catctcacct
     7561 tgctcctgcc gagaaagtat ccatcatggc tgatgcaatg cggcggctgc atacgcttga
     7621 tccggctacc tgcccattcg accaccaagc gaaacatcgc atcgagcgag cacgtactcg
     7681 gatggaagcc ggtcttgtcg atcaggatga tctggacgaa gagcatcagg ggctcgcgcc
     7741 agccgaactg ttcgccaggc tcaaggcgcg catgcccgac ggcgaggatc tcgtcgtgac
     7801 ccatggcgat gcctgcttgc cgaatatcat ggtggaaaat ggccgctttt ctggattcat
     7861 cgactgtggc cggctgggtg tggcggaccg ctatcaggac atagcgttgg ctacccgtga
     7921 tattgctgaa gagcttggcg gcgaatgggc tgaccgcttc ctcgtgcttt acggtatcgc
     7981 cgctcccgat tcgcagcgca tcgccttcta tcgccttctt gacgagttct tctgagcggg
     8041 actctggggt tcgaaatgac tcgagcatca gcttcaaaag cgctctgaag ttcctatact
     8101 ttctagagaa taggaacttc ggaataggta cttcaagatc cccaattcga gctcatcgtc
     8161 cgggccgcaa gctcctagcg gcggatttgt cctactcagg agagcgttca ccgacaaaca
     8221 acagataaaa cgaaaggccc agtctttcga ctgagccttt cgttttattt gatgcctcaa
     8281 gctagagagt cattacccca ggcgtttaag ggcaccaata actgccttaa aaaaattacg
     8341 ccccgccctg ccactcatcg cagtctagct tggattctca ccaataaaaa acgcccggcg
     8401 gcaaccgagc gttctgaaca aatccagatg gagttctgag gtcattactg gatctatcaa
     8461 caggagtcca agctcagcta attaagctag cttatcgata ccgtcgacct cgaaccccac
     8521 gcccctcttt aatacgacgg gcaatttgca cttcagaaaa tgaagagttt gctttagcca
     8581 taacaaaagt ccagtatgct ttttcacagc ataactggac tgatttcagt ttacaactat
     8641 tctgtctagt ttaagacttt attgtcatag tttagatcta ttttgttcag tttaagactt
     8701 tattgtccgc ccacacccgc ttacgcaggg catccattta ttactcaacc gtaaccgatt
     8761 ttgccaggtt acgcggctgg tcctctagct ggcgtaatag cgaagaggcc cgcaccgatc
     8821 gcccttccca acagttgcgc agcctgaatg gcgaatggcg cctgatgcgg tattttctcc
     8881 ttacgcatct gtgcggtatt tcacaccgca tatggtgcac tctcagtaca atctgctctg
     8941 atgccgcata gttaagccag ccccgacacc cgccaacacc cgctgacgcg ccctgacggg
     9001 cttgtctgct cccggcatcc gcttacagac aagctgtgac cgtctccggg agctgcatgt
     9061 gtcagaggtt ttcaccgtca tcaccgaaac gcgcgagacg aaagggcctc gtgatacgcc
     9121 tatttttata ggttaatgtc atgataataa tggtttctta gacgtcaggt ggcacttttc
     9181 ggggaaatgt gcgcggaacc cctatttgtt tatttttcta aatacattca aatatgtatc
     9241 cgctcatgag acaataaccc tgataaatgc ttcaataata ttgaaaaagg aagagtatga
     9301 gtattcaaca tttccgtgtc gcccttattc ccttttttgc ggcattttgc cttcctgttt
     9361 ttgctcaccc agaaacgctg gtgaaagtaa aagatgctga agatcagttg ggtgcacgag
     9421 tgggttacat cgaactggat ctcaacagcg gtaagatcct tgagagtttt cgccccgaag
     9481 aacgttttcc aatgatgagc acttttaaag ttctgctatg tggcgcggta ttatcccgta
     9541 ttgacgccgg gcaagagcaa ctcggtcgcc gcatacacta ttctcagaat gacttggttg
     9601 agtactcacc agtcacagaa aagcatctta cggatggcat gacagtaaga gaattatgca
     9661 gtgctgccat aaccatgagt gataacactg cggccaactt acttctgaca acgatcggag
     9721 gaccgaagga gctaaccgct tttttgcaca acatggggga tcatgtaact cgccttgatc
     9781 gttgggaacc ggagctgaat gaagccatac caaacgacga gcgtgacacc acgatgcctg
     9841 tagcaatggc aacaacgttg cgcaaactat taactggcga actacttact ctagcttccc
     9901 ggcaacaatt aatagactgg atggaggcgg ataaagttgc aggaccactt ctgcgctcgg
     9961 cccttccggc tggctggttt attgctgata aatctggagc cggtgagcgt gggtcccgcg
    10021 gtatcattgc agcactgggg ccagatggta agccctcccg tatcgtagtt atctacacga
    10081 cggggagtca ggcaactatg gatgaacgaa atagacagat cgctgagata ggtgcctcac
    10141 tgattaagca ttggtaactg tcagaccaag tttactcata tatactttag attgatttaa
    10201 aacttcattt ttaatttaaa aggatctagg tgaagatcct ttttgataat ctcatgacca
    10261 aaatccctta acgtgagttt tcgttccact gagcgtcaga ccccgtagaa aagatcaaag
    10321 gcagttattg gtgcctcact gattaagcat tggtaactgt cagaccaagt ttactcatat
    10381 atactttaga ttgatttaaa acttcatttt taatttttgc ggccgcaaga tccggccacg
    10441 atgcgtccgg cgtagaggat ctgaagatca gcagttcaac ctgttgatag tacgtactaa
    10501 gctctcatgt ttcacgtact aagctctcat gtttaacgta ctaagctctc atgtttaacg
    10561 aactaaaccc tcatggctaa cgtactaagc tctcatggct aacgtactaa gctctcatgt
    10621 ttcacgtact aagctctcat gtttgaacaa taaaattaat ataaatcagc aacttaaata
    10681 gcctctaagg ttttaagttt tataagaaaa aaaagaatat ataaggcttt taaagctttt
    10741 aaggtttaac ggttgtggac aacaagccag ggatgtaacg cactgagaag cccttagagc
    10801 ctctcaaagc aattttgagt gacacaggaa cacttaacgg ctgacatggg aattagccat
    10861 ggcatcacag tatcgtgatg acagaggcag ggagtgcggc ctttttacgg ttcctggcct
    10921 tttgctggcc ttttgctcac atgttctttc ctgcgttatc aggggattcc ttaaggtata
    10981 ctttccgctg cataaccctg cttcggggtc attatagcga ttttttcggt atatccatcc
    11041 tttttcgcac gatatacagg attttgccaa agggttcgtg tagactttcc ttggtgtatc
    11101 caacggcgtc agccgggcag gataggtgaa gtaggcccac ccgcgagcgg gtgttccttc
    11161 ttcactgtcc cttattcgca cctggcggtg ctcaacggga atcctgctct gcgaggctgg
    11221 ccgataagct
//
